Addgene plasmid #169750: GB1-PRD(703-868, P801G, G808C, C813S)-Strep
Purpose: Codon-optimized bacterial expression plasmid. Expresses GB1-His6-TEV-ALIX(703-868, P801G, G808C, C813S)-Strep.
Depositing lab: Lalit Deshmukh. Depositing organization: University of California, San Diego (UCSD). Publication: Mechanistic Roles of Tyrosine Phosphorylation in Reversible Amyloids, Autoinhibition, and Endosomal Membrane Association of ALIX. Elias RD, Ramaraju B, Deshmukh L. J Biol Chem. 2021 Oct 21:101328. doi: 10.1016/j.jbc.2021.101328. PubMed 34688656.
Backbone
  Vector backbone: pET-11a
  Backbone size w/o insert (bp): 5643
  Total vector size (bp): 6441
  Vector type: Bacterial Expression
Growth in bacteria
  Bacterial resistance: Ampicillin, 100 μg/mL
  Growth temperature: 37°C
  Growth strain: DH5alpha
  Copy number: High Copy
Gene/Insert
  Gene/Insert name: GB1-His6-TEV-ALIX(703-868, P801G, G808C, C813S)-Strep (alt names: ALIX Proline Rich Domain; ALIX Proline Rich Region)
  Species: H. sapiens (human)
  Insert size (bp): 798
  Mutation: Proline 801 to Glycine, Glycine 808 to Cysteine, Cysteine 813 to Serine
  Entrez Gene: PDCD6IP (a.k.a. AIP1, ALIX, DRIP4, HP95, MCPH29)
  Tag / fusion protein: GB1-His6-TEV (N terminal on insert); Strep tag (WSHPQFEK) (C terminal on insert)
Terms and licenses: Academic/Nonprofit Terms; Industry Terms: Not Available to Industry
How to cite: GB1-PRD(703-868, P801G, G808C, C813S)-Strep was a gift from Lalit Deshmukh (Addgene plasmid # 169750 ; http://n2t.net/addgene:169750 ; RRID:Addgene_169750)
