[The description below was written by a language model from this plasmid's Addgene catalogue record and pLannotate feature annotations shown in this document.]
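Description:
GB1-PRD(703-868, P801G, G808C, C813S)-Strep is a bacterial expression plasmid built on the pET-11a backbone, about 6.4 kb in total, for producing a mutant form of the proline-rich domain of human ALIX (PDCD6IP) in E. coli. It is propagated through a pBR322/ColE1-type origin and selected with ampicillin via the β-lactamase gene. The backbone also carries the bom region and the rop gene; the catalogue nonetheless lists the plasmid as high copy. Several tetracycline-resistance fragments are annotated, but these are non-functional remnants of the pBR322 lineage rather than a usable marker.

The codon-optimized insert of roughly 800 bp sits downstream of a T7 promoter with an adjacent lac operator and the T7 gene 10 ribosome binding site, and is followed by a T7 terminator. The plasmid-borne lacI gene supplies repressor, so expression depends on a host providing T7 RNA polymerase and is induced with IPTG. The encoded fusion begins with the GB1 domain of streptococcal protein G, commonly used as a solubility and expression enhancer. This is followed by a His6 tag and a TEV protease site, which lie in the unannotated gap between the GB1 and ALIX features. Next come ALIX residues 703-868 and a C-terminal Strep-tag II. The two affinity tags allow purification from either end, and TEV cleavage can remove the GB1-His6 portion. A short annotated fragment after the Strep tag is probably untranslated backbone sequence.

The ALIX segment carries three substitutions: P801G, G808C and C813S. The record does not explain their rationale, although they move the position of a cysteine within the domain. The associated publication concerns tyrosine phosphorylation, reversible amyloid formation, autoinhibition and membrane association of ALIX, which suggests use of the recombinant protein in biophysical studies.
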