Features (pLannotate 1.2.2; 21 found; start..end, strand, type, name):
      1..19      +  promoter       T7 promoter: promoter for bacteriophage T7 RNA polymerase
     20..44      +  protein_bind   lac operator: The lac repressor binds to the lac operator to inhibit transcription in E. coli. This inhibition can be relieved by adding lactose or isopropyl-β-D-thiogalactopyranoside (IPTG). lac repressor encoded by lacI
     59..81      +  RBS            RBS: efficient ribosome binding site from bacteriophage T7 gene 10 (Olins and Rangwala, 1989)
     95..256     +  CDS            spg (fragment): SPG1_STRSG - Experimental evidence at protein level: Swiss-Prot protein existence level 1. Binds to the constant Fc region of IgG with high affinity. From Streptococcus sp. group G.
    365..862     +  CDS            PDCD6IP (fragment): PDC6I_HUMAN - Also known as AIP1, ALIX, KIAA1375. Experimental evidence at protein level: Swiss-Prot protein existence level 1. (Microbial infection) Involved in HIV-1 virus budding. Can replace TSG101 it its role of supporting HIV-1 release; this function requires the interaction with CHMP4B. The ESCRT machinery also functions in topologically equivalent membrane fission events, such as enveloped virus budding (HIV-1 and other lentiviruses). From Homo sapiens (Human).
    863..886     +  CDS            Strep-Tag II: peptide that binds Strep-Tactin®, an engineered form of streptavidin
    897..946     +  CDS            SET1 (fragment): solubility-enhancement tag derived from T7 phage gene 10B
    954..1001    +  terminator     T7 terminator: transcription terminator for bacteriophage T7 RNA polymerase
   1024..1128    -  CDS            TcR (fragment): tetracycline efflux protein; tet; confers resistance to tetracycline
   1176..1204    -  promoter       tet promoter: E. coli promoter for tetracycline efflux protein gene
   1317..1421    +  promoter       AmpR promoter: bla
   1422..2282    +  CDS            AmpR: β-lactamase; bla; confers resistance to ampicillin, carbenicillin, and related antibiotics
   2453..3041    +  rep_origin     ori: high-copy-number ColE1/pMB1/pBR322/pUC origin of replication
   3227..3366    -  misc_feature   bom: basis of mobility region from pBR322
   3468..3659    -  CDS            rop: Rop protein, which maintains plasmids at low copy number; rop
   3676..4056    +  CDS            YPB1_ECOLX: Protein predicted: Swiss-Prot protein existence level 4. From Escherichia coli.
   4298..4922    -  CDS            TcR (fragment): tetracycline efflux protein; tet; confers resistance to tetracycline
   4937..4958    -  protein_bind   CAP binding site: CAP binding activates transcription in the presence of cAMP. E. coli catabolite activator protein
   4971..6053    -  CDS            lacI: lac repressor; lacI; The lac repressor binds to the lac operator to inhibit transcription in E. coli. This inhibition can be relieved by adding lactose or isopropyl-β-D-thiogalactopyranoside (IPTG).
   6054..6131    -  promoter       lacI promoter: lacI
   6139..6418    -  CDS            TcR (fragment): tetracycline efflux protein; tet; confers resistance to tetracycline
>Addgene plasmid #169750 | GB1-PRD(703-868, P801G, G808C, C813S)-Strep | addgene full sequence | sequence record 333026 | Addgene NGS Result
TAATACGACTCACTATAGGGGAATTGTGAGCGGATAACAATTCCCCTCTAGAAATAATTTTGTTTAACTT
TAAGAAGGAGATATACATATGCAATACAAACTGGCGCTGAACGGCAAAACGCTGAAGGGTGAAACGACGA
CCGAGGCCGTTGATGCGGCCACGGCCGAGAAAGTGTTCAAGCAGTACGCCAACGACAACGGTGTTGATGG
CGAATGGACCTACGACGATGCGACCAAAACCTTCACCGTGACCGAACTGGTTCCGCGCGGCAGTATCGAA
GGTCGCATCCGCGAGAATCTGAAAGATAGCGGTCTGTTTCTGGAGCATCACCACCATCACCATGAAAATC
TGTACTTCCAAGGCGACGAACTGCTGAAAGATCTGCAGCAGAGCATTGCCCGCGAACCAAGCGCCCCAAG
CATCCCGACGCCAGCCTATCAGAGTAGTCCGGCGGGTGGTCATGCGCCGACCCCACCAACGCCGGCCCCA
CGTACGATGCCGCCAACCAAACCGCAACCACCAGCGCGTCCGCCACCACCAGTTCTCCCAGCCAATCGCG
CCCCAAGTGCGACCGCGCCAAGCCCAGTTGGTGCGGGTACCGCCGCGCCAGCGCCAAGTCAAACGCCGGG
TAGTGCCCCACCACCACAAGCGCAAGGCGGCCCATATCCGACGTACCCGTGTTATCCGGGCTACAGTCAG
ATGCCAATGCCGATGGGTTACAACCCATACGCGTACGGCCAGTATAACATGCCGTACCCACCGGTGTACC
ACCAGAGTCCGGGCCAAGCCCCATACCCGGGTCCACAGCAGCCAAGCTACCCGTTCCCGCAGCCACCACA
GCAAAGTTACTACCCGCAGCAATGGAGCCATCCGCAGTTCGAAAAGTAAGGATCCGGCTGCTAACAAAGC
CCGAAAGGAAGCTGAGTTGGCTGCTGCCACCGCTGAGCAATAACTAGCATAACCCCTTGGGGCCTCTAAA
CGGGTCTTGAGGGGTTTTTTGCTGAAAGGAGGAACTATATCCGGATATCCCGCAAGAGGCCCGGCAGTAC
CGGCATAACCAAGCCTATGCCTACAGCATCCAGGGTGACGGTGCCGAGGATGACGATGAGCGCATTGTTA
GATTTCATACACGGTGCCTGACTGCGTTAGCAATTTAACTGTGATAAACTACCGCATTAAAGCTTATCGA
TGATAAGCTGTCAAACATGAGAATTCTTGAAGACGAAAGGGCCTCGTGATACGCCTATTTTTATAGGTTA
ATGTCATGATAATAATGGTTTCTTAGACGTCAGGTGGCACTTTTCGGGGAAATGTGCGCGGAACCCCTAT
TTGTTTATTTTTCTAAATACATTCAAATATGTATCCGCTCATGAGACAATAACCCTGATAAATGCTTCAA
TAATATTGAAAAAGGAAGAGTATGAGTATTCAACATTTCCGTGTCGCCCTTATTCCCTTTTTTGCGGCAT
TTTGCCTTCCTGTTTTTGCTCACCCAGAAACGCTGGTGAAAGTAAAAGATGCTGAAGATCAGTTGGGTGC
ACGAGTGGGTTACATCGAACTGGATCTCAACAGCGGTAAGATCCTTGAGAGTTTTCGCCCCGAAGAACGT
TTTCCAATGATGAGCACTTTTAAAGTTCTGCTATGTGGCGCGGTATTATCCCGTGTTGACGCCGGGCAAG
AGCAACTCGGTCGCCGCATACACTATTCTCAGAATGACTTGGTTGAGTACTCACCAGTCACAGAAAAGCA
TCTTACGGATGGCATGACAGTAAGAGAATTATGCAGTGCTGCCATAACCATGAGTGATAACACTGCGGCC
AACTTACTTCTGACAACGATCGGAGGACCGAAGGAGCTAACCGCTTTTTTGCACAACATGGGGGATCATG
TAACTCGCCTTGATCGTTGGGAACCGGAGCTGAATGAAGCCATACCAAACGACGAGCGTGACACCACGAT
GCCTGCAGCAATGGCAACAACGTTGCGCAAACTATTAACTGGCGAACTACTTACTCTAGCTTCCCGGCAA
CAATTAATAGACTGGATGGAGGCGGATAAAGTTGCAGGACCACTTCTGCGCTCGGCCCTTCCGGCTGGCT
GGTTTATTGCTGATAAATCTGGAGCCGGTGAGCGTGGGTCTCGCGGTATCATTGCAGCACTGGGGCCAGA
TGGTAAGCCCTCCCGTATCGTAGTTATCTACACGACGGGGAGTCAGGCAACTATGGATGAACGAAATAGA
CAGATCGCTGAGATAGGTGCCTCACTGATTAAGCATTGGTAACTGTCAGACCAAGTTTACTCATATATAC
TTTAGATTGATTTAAAACTTCATTTTTAATTTAAAAGGATCTAGGTGAAGATCCTTTTTGATAATCTCAT
GACCAAAATCCCTTAACGTGAGTTTTCGTTCCACTGAGCGTCAGACCCCGTAGAAAAGATCAAAGGATCT
TCTTGAGATCCTTTTTTTCTGCGCGTAATCTGCTGCTTGCAAACAAAAAAACCACCGCTACCAGCGGTGG
TTTGTTTGCCGGATCAAGAGCTACCAACTCTTTTTCCGAAGGTAACTGGCTTCAGCAGAGCGCAGATACC
AAATACTGTCCTTCTAGTGTAGCCGTAGTTAGGCCACCACTTCAAGAACTCTGTAGCACCGCCTACATAC
CTCGCTCTGCTAATCCTGTTACCAGTGGCTGCTGCCAGTGGCGATAAGTCGTGTCTTACCGGGTTGGACT
CAAGACGATAGTTACCGGATAAGGCGCAGCGGTCGGGCTGAACGGGGGGTTCGTGCACACAGCCCAGCTT
GGAGCGAACGACCTACACCGAACTGAGATACCTACAGCGTGAGCTATGAGAAAGCGCCACGCTTCCCGAA
GGGAGAAAGGCGGACAGGTATCCGGTAAGCGGCAGGGTCGGAACAGGAGAGCGCACGAGGGAGCTTCCAG
GGGGAAACGCCTGGTATCTTTATAGTCCTGTCGGGTTTCGCCACCTCTGACTTGAGCGTCGATTTTTGTG
ATGCTCGTCAGGGGGGCGGAGCCTATGGAAAAACGCCAGCAACGCGGCCTTTTTACGGTTCCTGGCCTTT
TGCTGGCCTTTTGCTCACATGTTCTTTCCTGCGTTATCCCCTGATTCTGTGGATAACCGTATTACCGCCT
TTGAGTGAGCTGATACCGCTCGCCGCAGCCGAACGACCGAGCGCAGCGAGTCAGTGAGCGAGGAAGCGGA
AGAGCGCCTGATGCGGTATTTTCTCCTTACGCATCTGTGCGGTATTTCACACCGCAATGGTGCACTCTCA
GTACAATCTGCTCTGATGCCGCATAGTTAAGCCAGTATACACTCCGCTATCGCTACGTGACTGGGTCATG
GCTGCGCCCCGACACCCGCCAACACCCGCTGACGCGCCCTGACGGGCTTGTCTGCTCCCGGCATCCGCTT
ACAGACAAGCTGTGACCGTCTCCGGGAGCTGCATGTGTCAGAGGTTTTCACCGTCATCACCGAAACGCGC
GAGGCAGCTGCGGTAAAGCTCATCAGCGTGGTCGTGAAGCGATTCACAGATGTCTGCCTGTTCATCCGCG
TCCAGCTCGTTGAGTTTCTCCAGAAGCGTTAATGTCTGGCTTCTGATAAAGCGGGCCATGTTAAGGGCGG
TTTTTTCCTGTTTGGTCACTGATGCCTCCGTGTAAGGGGGATTTCTGTTCATGGGGGTAATGATACCGAT
GAAACGAGAGAGGATGCTCACGATACGGGTTACTGATGATGAACATGCCCGGTTACTGGAACGTTGTGAG
GGTAAACAACTGGCGGTATGGATGCGGCGGGACCAGAGAAAAATCACTCAGGGTCAATGCCAGCGCTTCG
TTAATACAGATGTAGGTGTTCCACAGGGTAGCCAGCAGCATCCTGCGATGCAGATCCGGAACATAATGGT
GCAGGGCGCTGACTTCCGCGTTTCCAGACTTTACGAAACACGGAAACCGAAGACCATTCATGTTGTTGCT
CAGGTCGCAGACGTTTTGCAGCAGCAGTCGCTTCACGTTCGCTCGCGTATCGGTGATTCATTCTGCTAAC
CAGTAAGGCAACCCCGCCAGCCTAGCCGGGTCCTCAACGACAGGAGCACGATCATGCGCACCCGTGGCCA
GGACCCAACGCTGCCCGAGATGCGCCGCGTGCGGCTGCTGGAGATGGCGGACGCGATGGATATGTTCTGC
CAAGGGTTGGTTTGCGCATTCACAGTTCTCCGCAAGAATTGATTGGCTCCAATTCTTGGAGTGGTGAATC
CGTTAGCGAGGTGCCGCCGGCTTCCATTCAGGTCGAGGTGGCCCGGCTCCATGCACCGCGACGCAACGCG
GGGAGGCAGACAAGGTATAGGGCGGCGCCTACAATCCATGCCAACCCGTTCCATGTGCTCGCCGAGGCGG
CATAAATCGCCGTGACGATCAGCGGTCCAATGATCGAAGTTAGGCTGGTAAGAGCCGCGAGCGATCCTTG
AAGCTGTCCCTGATGGTCGTCATCTACCTGCCTGGACAGCATGGCCTGCAACGCGGGCATCCCGATGCCG
CCGGAAGCGAGAAGAATCATAATGGGGAAGGCCATCCAGCCTCGCGTCGCGAACGCCAGCAAGACGTAGC
CCAGCGCGTCGGCCGCCATGCCGGCGATAATGGCCTGCTTCTCGCCGAAACGTTTGGTGGCGGGACCAGT
GACGAAGGCTTGAGCGAGGGCGTGCAAGATTCCGAATACCGCAAGCGACAGGCCGATCATCGTCGCGCTC
CAGCGAAAGCGGTCCTCGCCGAAAATGACCCAGAGCGCTGCCGGCACCTGTCCTACGAGTTGCATGATAA
AGAAGACAGTCATAAGTGCGGCGACGATAGTCATGCCCCGCGCCCACCGGAAGGAGCTGACTGGGTTGAA
GGCTCTCAAGGGCATCGGTCGAGATCCCGGTGCCTAATGAGTGAGCTAACTTACATTAATTGCGTTGCGC
TCACTGCCCGCTTTCCAGTCGGGAAACCTGTCGTGCCAGCTGCATTAATGAATCGGCCAACGCGCGGGGA
GAGGCGGTTTGCGTATTGGGCGCCAGGGTGGTTTTTCTTTTCACCAGTGAGACGGGCAACAGCTGATTGC
CCTTCACCGCCTGGCCCTGAGAGAGTTGCAGCAAGCGGTCCACGCTGGTTTGCCCCAGCAGGCGAAAATC
CTGTTTGATGGTGGTTAACGGCGGGATATAACATGAGCTGTCTTCGGTATCGTCGTATCCCACTACCGAG
ATATCCGCACCAACGCGCAGCCCGGACTCGGTAATGGCGCGCATTGCGCCCAGCGCCATCTGATCGTTGG
CAACCAGCATCGCAGTGGGAACGATGCCCTCATTCAGCATTTGCATGGTTTGTTGAAAACCGGACATGGC
ACTCCAGTCGCCTTCCCGTTCCGCTATCGGCTGAATTTGATTGCGAGTGAGATATTTATGCCAGCCAGCC
AGACGCAGACGCGCCGAGACAGAACTTAATGGGCCCGCTAACAGCGCGATTTGCTGGTGACCCAATGCGA
CCAGATGCTCCACGCCCAGTCGCGTACCGTCTTCATGGGAGAAAATAATACTGTTGATGGGTGTCTGGTC
AGAGACATCAAGAAATAACGCCGGAACATTAGTGCAGGCAGCTTCCACAGCAATGGCATCCTGGTCATCC
AGCGGATAGTTAATGATCAGCCCACTGACGCGTTGCGCGAGAAGATTGTGCACCGCCGCTTTACAGGCTT
CGACGCCGCTTCGTTCTACCATCGACACCACCACGCTGGCACCCAGTTGATCGGCGCGAGATTTAATCGC
CGCGACAATTTGCGACGGCGCGTGCAGGGCCAGACTGGAGGTGGCAACGCCAATCAGCAACGACTGTTTG
CCCGCCAGTTGTTGTGCCACGCGGTTGGGAATGTAATTCAGCTCCGCCATCGCCGCTTCCACTTTTTCCC
GCGTTTTCGCAGAAACGTGGCTGGCCTGGTTCACCACGCGGGAAACGGTCTGATAAGAGACACCGGCATA
CTCTGCGACATCGTATAACGTTACTGGTTTCACATTCACCACCCTGAATTGACTCTCTTCCGGGCGCTAT
CATGCCATACCGCGAAAGGTTTTGCGCCATTCGATGGTGTCCGGGATCTCGACGCTCTCCCTTATGCGAC
TCCTGCATTAGGAAGCAGCCCAGTAGTAGGTTGAGGCCGTTGAGCACCGCCGCCGCAAGGAATGGTGCAT
GCAAGGAGATGGCGCCCAACAGTCCCCCGGCCACGGGGCCTGCCACCATACCCACGCCGAAACAAGCGCT
CATGAGCCCGAAGTGGCGAGCCCGATCTTCCCCATCGGTGATGTCGGCGATATAGGCGCCAGCAACCGCA
CCTGTGGCGCCGGTGATGCCGGCCACGATGCGTCCGGCGTAGAGGATCGAGATCTCGATCCCGCGAAAT
