>Addgene plasmid #169750 | GB1-PRD(703-868, P801G, G808C, C813S)-Strep | depositor partial sequence | sequence record 328936 | GB1-His6-TEV-ALIX(703-868, P801G, G808C, C813S)-Strep
ATGCAATACAAACTGGCGCTGAACGGCAAAACGCTGAAGGGTGAAACGACGACCGAGGCCGTTGATGCGG
CCACGGCCGAGAAAGTGTTCAAGCAGTACGCCAACGACAACGGTGTTGATGGCGAATGGACCTACGACGA
TGCGACCAAAACCTTCACCGTGACCGAACTGGTTCCGCGCGGCAGTATCGAAGGTCGCATCCGCGAGAAT
CTGAAAGATAGCGGTCTGTTTCTGGAGCATCACCACCATCACCATGAAAATCTGTACTTCCAAGGCGACG
AACTGCTGAAAGATCTGCAGCAGAGCATTGCCCGCGAACCAAGCGCCCCAAGCATCCCGACGCCAGCCTA
TCAGAGTAGTCCGGCGGGTGGTCATGCGCCGACCCCACCAACGCCGGCCCCACGTACGATGCCGCCAACC
AAACCGCAACCACCAGCGCGTCCGCCACCACCAGTTCTCCCAGCCAATCGCGCCCCAAGTGCGACCGCGC
CAAGCCCAGTTGGTGCGGGTACCGCCGCGCCAGCGCCAAGTCAAACGCCGGGTAGTGCCCCACCACCACA
AGCGCAAGGCGGCCCATATCCGACGTACCCGTGTTATCCGGGCTACAGTCAGATGCCAATGCCGATGGGT
TACAACCCATACGCGTACGGCCAGTATAACATGCCGTACCCACCGGTGTACCACCAGAGTCCGGGCCAAG
CCCCATACCCGGGTCCACAGCAGCCAAGCTACCCGTTCCCGCAGCCACCACAGCAAAGTTACTACCCGCA
GCAATGGAGCCATCCGCAGTTCGAAAAGTAA
